>Addgene plasmid #73372 | pJK293 | depositor full sequence | sequence record 135108 | pJK293 sequence 4176 bps
TGGCGAATGGG
[124 nt withheld, positions 12-135]
C
[91 nt withheld, positions 137-227]
A
[49 nt withheld, positions 229-277]
CCTTTGACGTTGGAGTCCACGTTCTTT
[37 nt withheld, positions 305-341]
ACCCTATCTCGGTCTATTCTTTTGATTTATAAGGGATTTTGCCGATTTCGGCCTATTGGTTAAAAAATGA
GCTGATTTAACAAAAATTTAACGCGAATTTTAACAAAATATTAACGTTTACAATTTCAGGTGGCACTTTT
CGGGGAAATGTGCGCGGAACCCCTATTTGTTTATTTTTCTAAATACATTCAAATATGTATCCGCTCATGA
GACAATAACCCTGATAAATGCTTCAATAATATTGAAAAAGGAAGAGTATGAGTATTCAACATTTCCGTGT
CGCCCTTATTCCCTTTTTTGCGGCATTTTGCCTTCCTGTTTTTGCTCACCCAGAAACGCTGGTGAAAGTA
AAAGATGCTGAAGATCAGTTGGGTGCACGAGTGGGTTACATCGAACTGGATCTCAACAGCGGTAAGATCC
TTGAGAGTTTTCGCCCCGAAGAACGTTTTCCAATGATGAGCACTTTTAAAGTTCTGCTATGTGGCGCGGT
ATTATCCCGTATTGACGCCGGGCAAGAGCAACTCGGTCGCCGCATACACTATTCTCAGAATGACTTGGTT
GAGTACTCACCAGTCACAGAAAAGCATCTTACGGATGGCATGACAGTAAGAGAATTATGCAGTGCTGCCA
TAACCATGAGTGATAACACTGCGGCCAACTTACTTCTGACAACGATCGGAGGACCGAAGGAGCTAACCGC
TTTTTTGCACAACATGGGGGATCATGTAACTCGCCTTGATCGTTGGGAACCGGAGCTGAATGAAGCCATA
CCAAACGACGAGCGTGACACCACGATGCCTGCAGCAATGGCAACAACGTTGCGCAAACTATTAACTGGCG
AACTACTTACTCTAGCTTCCCGGCAACAATTAATAGACTGGATGGAGGCGGATAAAGTTGCAGGACCACT
TCTGCGCTCGGCCCTTCCGGCTGGCTGGTTTATTGCTGATAAATCTGGAGCCGGTGAGCGTGGGTCTCGC
GGTATCATTGCAGCACTGGGGCCAGATGGTAAGCCCTCCCGTATCGTAGTTATCTACACGACGGGGAGTC
AGGCAACTATGGATGAACGAAATAGACAGATCGCTGAGATAGGTGCCTCACTGATTAAGCATTGGTAACT
GTCAGACCAAGTTTACTCATATATACTTTAGATTGATTTAAAACTTCATTTTTAATTTAAAAGGATCTAG
GTGAAGATCCTTTTTGATAATCTCATGACCAAAATCCCTTAACGTGAGTTTTCGTTCCACTGAGCGTCAG
ACCCCGTAGAAAAGATCAAAGGATCTTCTTGAGATCCTTTTTTTCTGCGCGTAATCTGCTGCTTGCAAAC
AAAAAAACCACCGCTACCAGCGGTGGTTTGTTTGCCGGATCAAGAGCTACCAACTCTTTTTCCGAAGGTA
ACTGGCTTCAGCAGAGCGCAGATACCAAATACTGTCCTTCTAGTGTAGCCGTAGTTAGGCCACCACTTCA
AGAACTCTGTAGCACCGCCTACATACCTCGCTCTGCTAATCCTGTTACCAGTGGCTGCTGCCAGTGGCGA
TAAGTCGTGTCTTACCGGGTTGGACTCAAGACGATAGTTACCGGATAAGGCGCAGCGGTCGGGCTGAACG
GGGGGTTCGTGCACACAGCCCAGCTTGGAGCGAACGACCTACACCGAACTGAGATACCTACAGCGTGAGC
TATGAGAAAGCGCCACGCTTCCCGAAGGGAGAAAGGCGGACAGGTATCCGGTAAGCGGCAGGGTCGGAAC
AGGAGAGCGCACGAGGGAGCTTCCAGGGGGAAACGCCTGGTATCTTTATAGTCCTGTCGGGTTTCGCCAC
CTCTGACTTGAGCGTCGATTTTTGTGATGCTCGTCAGGGGGGCGGAGCCTATGGAAAAACGCCAGCAACG
CGGCCTTTTTACGGTTCCTGGCCTTTTGCTGGCCTTTTGCTCACATGTTCTTTCCTGCGTTATCCCCTGA
TTCTGTGGATAACCGTATTACCGCCTTTGAGTGAGCTGATACCGCTCGCCGCAGCCGAACGACCGAGCGC
AGCGAGTCAGTGAGCGAGGAAGCGGAAGAGCGCCTGATGCGGTATTTTCTCCTTACGCATCTGTGCGGTA
TTTCACACCGCATATATGGTGCACTCTCAGTACAATCTGCTCTGATGCCGCATAGTTAAGCCAGTATACA
CTCCGCTATCGCTACGTGACTGGGTCATGGCTGCGCCCCGACACCCGCCAACACCCGCTGACGCGCCCTG
ACGGGCTTGTCTGCTCCCGGCATCCGCTTACAGACAAGCTGTGACCGTCTCCGGGAGCTGCATGTGTCAG
AGGTTTTCACCGTCATCACCGAAACGCGCGAGGCAGCTGCGGTAAAGCTCATCAGCGTGGTCGTGAAGCG
ATTCACAGATGTCTGCCTGTTCATCCGCGTCCAGCTCGTTGAGTTTCTCCAGAAGCGTTAATGTCTGGCT
TCTGATAAAGCGGGCCATGTTAAGGGCGGTTTTTTCCTGTTTGGTCACTGATGCCTCCGTGTAAGGGGGA
TTTCTGTTCATGGGGGTAATGATACCGATGAAACGAGAGAGGATGCTCACGATACGGGTTACTGATGATG
AACATGCCCGGTTACTGGAACGTTGTGAGGGTAAACAACTGGCGGTATGGATGCGGCGGGACCAGAGAAA
AATCACTCAGGGTCAATGCCAGCGCTTCGTTAATACAGATGTAGGTGTTCCACAGGGTAGCCAGCAGCAT
CCTGCGATGCAGATCCGGAACATAATGGTGCAGGGCGCTGACTTCCGCGTTTCCAGACTTTACGAAACAC
GGAAACCGAAGACCATTCATGTTGTTGCTCAGGTCGCAGACGTTTTGCAGCAGCAGTCGCTTCACGTTCG
CTCGCGTATCGGTGATTCATTCTGCTAACCAGTAAGGCAACCCCGCCAGCCTAGCCGGGTCCTCAACGAC
AGGAGCACGATCATGCGCACCCGTGGCCAGGACCCAACGCTGCCCGAGATCTCGATCCCGCGAAATTAAT
ACGACTCACTATAGGGAGACCACAACGGTTTCCCTCTAGAAATAATTTTGTTTAACTTTAAGAAGGAGAT
ATACATATGATGAGCGAAACCGCCCCCCTGCCCTCTGCTTCCAGTGCTTTAGAAGATAAAGCAGCCTCTG
CCCCCGTTGTGGGCATTATCATGGGCAGCCAGTCAGACTGGGAAACCATGCGCCATGCAGACGCATTGCT
GACAGAGCTGGAAATTCCGCATGAAACCCTCATTGTTTCAGCATTTCGTACGCCAGACCGGTTGGCGGAT
TATGCGCGTACGGCAGCCGAACGCGGCCTGAATGTGATTATTGCTGGGGCCGGTGGAGCTGCATTTCTGC
CGGGTATGTGTGCGGCATGGACACGCCTGCCCGTGCTGGGTGTTCCAGTAGAATCTCGCGCTCTTAAAGG
CATGGACAGCCTGCTTTCCATTGTGCAGATGCCCGGCGGCGTGCCTGTGGGCACTTTGGCTATTGGGGCA
TCCGGCGCCAAAAATGCCGCCTTGCTGGCCGCCTCCATTCTTGCACTGTATAACCCGGCCCTTGCCGCAC
GCCTTGAAACATGGCGCGCATTGCAGACGGCCTCTGTCCCCAACTCTCCCATTACCGAAGATAAATGAGA
ATTCGAGCTCCGTCGACAAGCTTGCGGCCGCACTCGAGCACCACCACCACCACCACTGAGATCCGGCTGC
TAACAAAGCCCGAAAGGAAGCTGAGTTGGCTGCTGCCACCGCTGAGCAATAACTAGCATAACCCCTTGGG
GCCTCTAAACGGGTCTTGAGGGGTTTTTTGCTGAAAGGAGGAACTATATCCGGAT
Features (pLannotate 1.2.2; 13 found; start..end, strand, type, name):
     12..467     +  rep_origin     f1 ori (sequence partly withheld): f1 bacteriophage origin of replication; arrow indicates direction of (+) strand synthesis
    494..598     +  promoter       AmpR promoter: bla
    599..1459    +  CDS            AmpR: β-lactamase; bla; confers resistance to ampicillin, carbenicillin, and related antibiotics
   1630..2218    +  rep_origin     ori: high-copy-number ColE1/pMB1/pBR322/pUC origin of replication
   2404..2546    -  misc_feature   bom: basis of mobility region from pBR322
   2648..2839    -  CDS            rop: Rop protein, which maintains plasmids at low copy number; rop
   2856..3236    +  CDS            YPB1_ECOLX: Protein predicted: Swiss-Prot protein existence level 4. From Escherichia coli.
   3348..3366    +  promoter       T7 promoter: promoter for bacteriophage T7 RNA polymerase
   3398..3420    +  RBS            RBS: efficient ribosome binding site from bacteriophage T7 gene 10 (Olins and Rangwala, 1989)
   3500..3961    +  CDS            purE (fragment): PURE_ECOLI - Experimental evidence at protein level: Swiss-Prot protein existence level 1. Catalyzes the conversion of N5-carboxyaminoimidazole ribonucleotide (N5-CAIR) to 4-carboxy-5-aminoimidazole ribonucleotide (CAIR). From Escherichia coli (strain K12).
   4020..4037    +  CDS            9xHis (fragment): 9xHis affinity tag
   4047..4096    +  CDS            SET1 (fragment): solubility-enhancement tag derived from T7 phage gene 10B
   4104..4151    +  terminator     T7 terminator: transcription terminator for bacteriophage T7 RNA polymerase
