[The description below was written by a language model from this plasmid's Addgene catalogue record and pLannotate feature annotations shown in this document.]
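Description:
pJK293 is a 4,176 bp bacterial expression plasmid built on the pET23a backbone for producing a double-mutant form of N5-carboxyaminoimidazole ribonucleotide mutase (PurE, a purine biosynthesis enzyme that converts N5-CAIR to CAIR) from Acetobacter aceti 1023. The coding sequence was cloned between the NdeI and HindIII sites, both of which are retained. It carries histidine-to-phenylalanine substitutions at positions 59 and 89 and an additional N-terminal methionine. Expression is driven by the bacteriophage T7 promoter, followed by the efficient T7 gene 10 ribosome binding site and ending at a T7 terminator, so it requires a host that supplies T7 RNA polymerase. The automated annotation labels the insert as a fragment of E. coli purE, which reflects homology matching rather than the true source, since the catalogue entry gives the species as A. aceti.

The plasmid is maintained in E. coli through a ColE1/pMB1-type origin and selected with ampicillin via the β-lactamase gene and its own promoter. The feature table also shows an f1 phage origin, the pBR322 bom region and a rop gene, although the catalogue lists copy number as unknown. A short His-tag coding stretch from the vector lies downstream of the HindIII site, together with a small match to a T7 gene 10B-derived sequence. The record does not say whether the His tag is fused to the expressed protein or lies beyond the insert's stop codon. The depositor expects the protein to have no catalytic activity. That would suit it as an inactive variant for studying the roles of these two histidines, though the record does not state a specific application.
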