Addgene plasmid #73372: pJK293
Purpose: Produces Acetobacter aceti 1023 N5-carboxyaminoimidazole ribonucleotide mutase, His59>Phe/His89>Phe mutant (AaPurE1-H59F,H89F)
Depositing lab: T. J. Kappock. Depositing organization: Washington University in Saint Louis.
Backbone
  Vector backbone: pET23a
  Backbone size w/o insert (bp): 3666
  Total vector size (bp): 4176
  Vector type: Bacterial Expression
Growth in bacteria
  Bacterial resistance: Ampicillin, 100 μg/mL
  Growth temperature: 37°C
  Growth strain: DH5alpha
  Copy number: Unknown
Gene/Insert
  Gene/Insert name: N5-carboxyaminoimidazole ribonucleotide mutase (alt names: purE; AZ09_02690)
  Species: Acetobacter aceti 1023
  Mutation: changed histidine-59 to phenylalanine and histidine-89 to phenylalanine, additional N-terminal methionine
  GenBank ID: AAZ04483.1 KDE21029.1
  Promoter: T7
  Cloning method: Restriction Enzyme; 5′ cloning site NdeI (not destroyed); 3′ cloning site HindIII (not destroyed)
  Sequencing primers: 5′ T7 promoter; 3′ T7 terminator
Terms and licenses: Academic/Nonprofit Terms; Industry Terms: Not Available to Industry
Depositor comments: Protein produced is anticipated to have no catalytic activity.
How to cite: pJK293 was a gift from T. J. Kappock (Addgene plasmid # 73372 ; http://n2t.net/addgene:73372 ; RRID:Addgene_73372)
