>Addgene plasmid #73372 | pJK293 | addgene partial sequence | sequence record 138435 | T7 5'-TAATACGACTCACTATAGGG-3'
TTTTGTTTAACTTTAAGAAGGAGATATACATATGATGAGCGAAACCGCCCCCCTGCCCTCTGCTTCCAGT
GCTTTAGAAGATAAAGCAGCCTCTGCCCCCGTTGTGGGCATTATCATGGGCAGCCAGTCAGACTGGGAAA
CCATGCGCCATGCAGACGCATTGCTGACAGAGCTGGAAATTCCGCATGAAACCCTCATTGTTTCAGCATT
TCGTACGCCAGACCGGTTGGCGGATTATGCGCGTACGGCAGCCGAACGCGGCCTGAATGTGATTATTGCT
GGGGCCGGTGGAGCTGCATTTCTGCCGGGTATGTGTGCGGCATGGACACGCCTGCCCGTGCTGGGTGTTC
CAGTAGAATCTCGCGCTCTTAAAGGCATGGACAGCCTGCTTTCCATTGTGCAGATGCCCGGCGGCGTGCC
TGTGGGCACTTTGGCTATTGGGGCATCCGGCGCCAAAAATGCCGCCTTGCTGGCCGCCTCCATTCTTGCA
CTGTATAACCCGGCCCTTGCCGCACGCCTTGAAACATGGCGCGCATTGCAGACGGCCTCTGTCCCCAACT
CTCCCATTACCGAAGATAAATGAGAATTCGAGCTCCGTCGACAAGCTTGCGGCCGCACTCGAGCACCACC
ACCACCACCACTGAGATCCGGCTGCTAACAAAGCCCGAAAGGAAGCTGAGTTGGCTGCTGCCACCGCTGA
GCAATAACTAGCATAACCCCTTGGGGCCTCTAAACGGGTCTTGAGGGGTTTTTTGCTGAAAGGAGGAACT
ATATCCGGATTGGCGAATGGG
[124 nt withheld, positions 792-915]
C
[91 nt withheld, positions 917-1007]
AGGGTGATGGTTC
