>Addgene plasmid #73372 | pJK293 | addgene partial sequence | sequence record 138436 | T7term 5'-GCTAGTTATTGCTCAGCGG-3'
TTTGTTAGCAGCCGGATCTCAGTGGTGGTGGTGGTGGTGCTCGAGTGCGGCCGCAAGCTTGTCGACGGAG
CTCGAATTCTCATTTATCTTCGGTAATGGGAGAGTTGGGGACAGAGGCCGTCTGCAATGCGCGCCATGTT
TCAAGGCGTGCGGCAAGGGCCGGGTTATACAGTGCAAGAATGGAGGCGGCCAGCAAGGCGGCATTTTTGG
CGCCGGATGCCCCAATAGCCAAAGTGCCCACAGGCACGCCGCCGGGCATCTGCACAATGGAAAGCAGGCT
GTCCATGCCTTTAAGAGCGCGAGATTCTACTGGAACACCCAGCACGGGCAGGCGTGTCCATGCCGCACAC
ATACCCGGCAGAAATGCAGCTCCACCGGCCCCAGCAATAATCACATTCAGGCCGCGTTCGGCTGCCGTAC
GCGCATAATCCGCCAACCGGTCTGGCGTACGAAATGCTGAAACAATGAGGGTTTCATGCGGAATTTCCAG
CTCTGTCAGCAATGCGTCTGCATGGCGCATGGTTTCCCAGTCTGACTGGCTGCCCATGATAATGCCCACA
ACGGGGGCAGAGGCTGCTTTATCTTCTAAAGCACTGGAAGCAGAGGGCAGGGGGGCGGTTTCGCTCATCA
TATGTATATCTCCTTCTTAAAGTTAAACAAAATTATTTCTAGAGGGAAACCGTTGTGGTCTCCCTATAGT
GAGTCGTATTAATTTCGCGGGATCGAGATCTCGGGCAGCGTTGGGTCCTGGCCACGGGTGCGCATGATCG
TGCTCCTGTCGTTGAGGACCCGGCTAGGCTGGCGGGGTTGCCTTACTGGTTAGCAGAATGAATCACCGAT
ACGCGAGCGAACGTGAAGCGACTGCTGCTGCAAAACGTCTGCGACCTGAGCAACAACATGAATGGTCTTC
GGTTTCCGTGTTTCGTAAAGTCTGGAAACGCGGAAGTCAGCGCCCTGCACCATTATGTTCCGGATCTGCA
TCGCAGGATGCTGCTGGCTACCCTGTGGAACACCTACATCTGTATTAACGAAGCGCTGGCATTGA
